Addgene plasmid #200630: G384A_pLenti-TetBattP(GT)-BFP-2A-iCasp9-2A-Blast_rtTA3
Purpose: Negative selection blasticidin resistant Tet-inducible Matreyek Bxb1(GT) landing pad
Depositing lab: Kenneth Matreyek. Depositing organization: Case Western Reserve University. Publication: Mammalian Genomic Manipulation with Orthogonal Bxb1 DNA Recombinase Sites for the Functional Characterization of Protein Variants. Roelle SM, Kamath ND, Matreyek KA. ACS Synth Biol. 2023 Nov 3. doi: 10.1021/acssynbio.3c00355. PubMed 37922210.
Backbone
  Vector backbone: pLenti
  Vector type: Lentiviral
  Selectable markers: Blasticidin ; mTagBFP2
Growth in bacteria
  Bacterial resistance: Ampicillin, 100 μg/mL
  Growth temperature: 37°C
  Growth strain: NEB Stable
  Copy number: Unknown
Gene/Insert
  Gene/Insert name: iCasp9
  Species: Synthetic
  Promoter: pTRE3G
  Cloning method: Gibson Cloning
Terms and licenses: Academic/Nonprofit Terms; Industry Terms: Not Available to Industry
How to cite: G384A_pLenti-TetBattP(GT)-BFP-2A-iCasp9-2A-Blast_rtTA3 was a gift from Kenneth Matreyek (Addgene plasmid # 200630 ; http://n2t.net/addgene:200630 ; RRID:Addgene_200630)
