[The description below was written by a language model from this plasmid's Addgene catalogue record and pLannotate feature annotations shown in this document.]
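Description:
G384A_pLenti-TetBattP(GT)-BFP-2A-iCasp9-2A-Blast_rtTA3 is a 10.4 kb lentiviral transfer plasmid that installs a Tet-inducible Bxb1 "landing pad" into mammalian genomes. It is maintained in E. coli through a high-copy ColE1/pUC origin with ampicillin resistance, and also carries an f1 ori and an SV40 ori. The viral framework is of the RSV-promoter-driven type: a chimeric RSV/truncated 5' LTR, the HIV-1 Ψ packaging signal with a gag fragment, the RRE for Rev-dependent export, cPPT/CTS, and a truncated 3' LTR followed by an SV40 polyadenylation signal.

Between the LTRs sit two expression units. The first is a TRE3G-type doxycycline-responsive promoter driving a single 2A-linked reading frame of mTagBFP2, iCasp9 (the F36V FKBP12 dimerisation domain fused to a human caspase-9 fragment) and blasticidin S deaminase, ending in a rabbit β-globin poly(A) signal. According to the name, a Bxb1 attP site with the GT central dinucleotide lies between the promoter and BFP; the automated annotation did not call this site, so its exact position is not shown in the feature table. The second unit is a CMV enhancer/promoter expressing rtTA3, which activates the Tet promoter in the presence of doxycycline.

In use, cells carrying the integrated pad are blue-fluorescent and blasticidin resistant. In this kind of landing pad, Bxb1-mediated recombination of an attB-bearing plasmid into the attP site is expected to place the incoming cargo behind the Tet promoter and displace the BFP-iCasp9-Blast cassette. Unrecombined cells could then be eliminated with a chemical dimeriser that activates iCasp9, which is the negative selection named in the stated purpose. The associated work uses orthogonal Bxb1 sites for functional characterisation of protein variants.
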