Features (pLannotate 1.2.2; 33 found; start..end, strand, type, name):
      1..861     +  CDS            AmpR: β-lactamase; bla; confers resistance to ampicillin, carbenicillin, and related antibiotics
   1032..1620    +  rep_origin     ori: high-copy-number ColE1/pMB1/pBR322/pUC origin of replication
   1803..1895    +  CDS            lacI (fragment): lac repressor; lacI; The lac repressor binds to the lac operator to inhibit transcription in E. coli. This inhibition can be relieved by adding lactose or isopropyl-β-D-thiogalactopyranoside (IPTG).
   1908..1929    +  protein_bind   CAP binding site: CAP binding activates transcription in the presence of cAMP. E. coli catabolite activator protein
   1944..1974    +  promoter       lac promoter: promoter for the E. coli lac operon
   1982..1998    +  protein_bind   lac operator: The lac repressor binds to the lac operator to inhibit transcription in E. coli. This inhibition can be relieved by adding lactose or isopropyl-β-D-thiogalactopyranoside (IPTG). lac repressor encoded by lacI
   2043..2061    +  promoter       T3 promoter: promoter for bacteriophage T3 RNA polymerase
   2089..2315    +  promoter       RSV promoter: Rous sarcoma virus enhancer/promoter
   2316..2496    +  LTR            5' LTR (truncated): truncated 5' long terminal repeat (LTR) from HIV-1
   2543..2668    +  misc_feature   HIV-1 Ψ: packaging signal of human immunodeficiency virus type 1
   2652..3015    +  CDS            HIV-1 gag (fragment): gag protein from human immunodeficiency virus 1; gag
   3161..3394    +  misc_feature   RRE: The Rev response element (RRE) of HIV-1 allows for Rev-dependent mRNA export from the nucleus to the cytoplasm.
   3771..3871    +  CDS            Rev (fragment): human immunodeficiency virus 1 (HIV-1) Rev protein; rev; enhances nuclear export of unspliced and incompletely spliced viral mRNAs
   3890..4006    +  misc_feature   cPPT/CTS: central polypurine tract and central termination sequence of HIV-1
   4149..4498    +  promoter       TRE3GV promoter: 3rd-generation Tet-responsive promoter that can be activated by binding of Tet-On® 3G, optimized for retroviral and lentiviral vectors
   4554..5264    +  CDS            mTagBFP2: mTagBFP2 is a basic (constitutively fluorescent) blue fluorescent protein published in 2011, derived from Entacmaea quadricolor. It is reported to be a very rapidly-maturing monomer with very low acid sensitivity.
   5346..5666    +  CDS            DmrB: F36V mutant of FK506-binding protein FKBP12 binds synthetic ligands that do not bind wild-type FKBP
   5676..6536    +  CDS            CASP9 (fragment): CASP9_HUMAN - Also known as MCH6. Experimental evidence at protein level: Swiss-Prot protein existence level 1. Isoform 2 lacks activity is an dominant-negative inhibitor of caspase-9. From Homo sapiens (Human).
   6642..7036    +  CDS            BSD (fragment): blasticidin S deaminase; Aspergillus terreus BSD; confers resistance to blasticidin
   7044..7124    +  CDS            HBB (fragment): HBB_PONPY - Experimental evidence at transcript level: Swiss-Prot protein existence level 2. Involved in oxygen transport from the lung to the various peripheral tissues. From Pongo pygmaeus (Bornean orangutan).
   7195..7250    +  polyA_signal   β-globin poly(A) signal: rabbit β-globin polyadenylation signal (Gil and Proudfoot, 1987)
   7584..7887    +  enhancer       CMV enhancer: human cytomegalovirus immediate early enhancer
   7888..8091    +  promoter       CMV promoter: human cytomegalovirus (CMV) immediate early promoter
   8197..8214    +  protein_bind   attB1 (fragment): mutant version of attB; core recombination site for the Gateway® BP reaction BP Clonase™
   8223..8930    +  CDS            rtTA3: reverse tetracycline transactivator 3 activates expression from Tet-responsive promoters in the presence of doxycycline
   8947..9084    +  CDS            nef (fragment): NEF_HV1LA - Experimental evidence at protein level: Swiss-Prot protein existence level 1. Extracellular Nef protein targets CD4(+) T-lymphocytes for apoptosis by interacting with CXCR4 surface receptors. From Human immunodeficiency virus type 1 group M subtype B (isolate Lai) (HIV-1).
   9070..9250    +  LTR            5' LTR (truncated): truncated 5' long terminal repeat (LTR) from HIV-1
   9322..9443    +  polyA_signal   SV40 poly(A) signal: SV40 polyadenylation signal
   9483..9618    +  rep_origin     SV40 ori: SV40 origin of replication
   9639..9657    -  promoter       T7 promoter: promoter for bacteriophage T7 RNA polymerase
   9665..9820    +  CDS            lacZα (fragment): LacZα fragment of β-galactosidase; lacZ fragment
   9825..10253   +  rep_origin     f1 ori (sequence partly withheld): f1 bacteriophage origin of replication; arrow indicates direction of (+) strand synthesis
  10306..10410   +  promoter       AmpR promoter: bla
>Addgene plasmid #200630 | G384A_pLenti-TetBattP(GT)-BFP-2A-iCasp9-2A-Blast_rtTA3 | addgene full sequence | sequence record 394833 | Addgene NGS Result
ATGAGTATTCAACATTTCCGTGTCGCCCTTATTCCCTTTTTTGCGGCATTTTGCCTTCCTGTTTTTGCTC
ACCCAGAAACGCTGGTGAAAGTAAAAGATGCTGAAGATCAGTTGGGTGCACGAGTGGGTTACATCGAACT
GGATCTCAACAGCGGTAAGATCCTTGAGAGTTTTCGCCCCGAAGAACGTTTTCCAATGATGAGCACTTTT
AAAGTTCTGCTATGTGGCGCGGTATTATCCCGTATTGACGCCGGGCAAGAGCAACTCGGTCGCCGCATAC
ACTATTCTCAGAATGACTTGGTTGAGTACTCACCAGTCACAGAAAAGCATCTTACGGATGGCATGACAGT
AAGAGAATTATGCAGTGCTGCCATAACCATGAGTGATAACACTGCGGCCAACTTACTTCTGACAACGATC
GGAGGACCGAAGGAGCTAACCGCTTTTTTGCACAACATGGGGGATCATGTAACTCGCCTTGATCGTTGGG
AACCGGAGCTGAATGAAGCCATACCAAACGACGAGCGTGACACCACGATGCCTGTAGCAATGGCAACAAC
GTTGCGCAAACTATTAACTGGCGAACTACTTACTCTAGCTTCCCGGCAACAATTAATAGACTGGATGGAG
GCGGATAAAGTTGCAGGACCACTTCTGCGCTCGGCCCTTCCGGCTGGCTGGTTTATTGCTGATAAATCTG
GAGCCGGTGAGCGTGGGTCTCGCGGTATCATTGCAGCACTGGGGCCAGATGGTAAGCCCTCCCGTATCGT
AGTTATCTACACGACGGGGAGTCAGGCAACTATGGATGAACGAAATAGACAGATCGCTGAGATAGGTGCC
TCACTGATTAAGCATTGGTAACTGTCAGACCAAGTTTACTCATATATACTTTAGATTGATTTAAAACTTC
ATTTTTAATTTAAAAGGATCTAGGTGAAGATCCTTTTTGATAATCTCATGACCAAAATCCCTTAACGTGA
GTTTTCGTTCCACTGAGCGTCAGACCCCGTAGAAAAGATCAAAGGATCTTCTTGAGATCCTTTTTTTCTG
CGCGTAATCTGCTGCTTGCAAACAAAAAAACCACCGCTACCAGCGGTGGTTTGTTTGCCGGATCAAGAGC
TACCAACTCTTTTTCCGAAGGTAACTGGCTTCAGCAGAGCGCAGATACCAAATACTGTTCTTCTAGTGTA
GCCGTAGTTAGGCCACCACTTCAAGAACTCTGTAGCACCGCCTACATACCTCGCTCTGCTAATCCTGTTA
CCAGTGGCTGCTGCCAGTGGCGATAAGTCGTGTCTTACCGGGTTGGACTCAAGACGATAGTTACCGGATA
AGGCGCAGCGGTCGGGCTGAACGGGGGGTTCGTGCACACAGCCCAGCTTGGAGCGAACGACCTACACCGA
ACTGAGATACCTACAGCGTGAGCTATGAGAAAGCGCCACGCTTCCCGAAGGGAGAAAGGCGGACAGGTAT
CCGGTAAGCGGCAGGGTCGGAACAGGAGAGCGCACGAGGGAGCTTCCAGGGGGAAACGCCTGGTATCTTT
ATAGTCCTGTCGGGTTTCGCCACCTCTGACTTGAGCGTCGATTTTTGTGATGCTCGTCAGGGGGGCGGAG
CCTATGGAAAAACGCCAGCAACGCGGCCTTTTTACGGTTCCTGGCCTTTTGCTGGCCTTTTGCTCACATG
TTCTTTCCTGCGTTATCCCCTGATTCTGTGGATAACCGTATTACCGCCTTTGAGTGAGCTGATACCGCTC
GCCGCAGCCGAACGACCGAGCGCAGCGAGTCAGTGAGCGAGGAAGCGGAAGAGCGCCCAATACGCAAACC
GCCTCTCCCCGCGCGTTGGCCGATTCATTAATGCAGCTGGCACGACAGGTTTCCCGACTGGAAAGCGGGC
AGTGAGCGCAACGCAATTAATGTGAGTTAGCTCACTCATTAGGCACCCCAGGCTTTACACTTTATGCTTC
CGGCTCGTATGTTGTGTGGAATTGTGAGCGGATAACAATTTCACACAGGAAACAGCTATGACCATGATTA
CGCCAAGCGCGCAATTAACCCTCACTAAAGGGAACAAAAGCTGGAGCTGCAAGCTTAATGTAGTCTTATG
CAATACTCTTGTAGTCTTGCAACATGGTAACGATGAGTTAGCAACATGCCTTACAAGGAGAGAAAAAGCA
CCGTGCATGCCGATTGGTGGAAGTAAGGTGGTACGATCGTGCCTTATTAGGAAGGCAACAGACGGGTCTG
ACATGGATTGGACGAACCACTGAATTGCCGCATTGCAGAGATATTGTATTTAAGTGCCTAGCTCGATACA
TAAACGGGTCTCTCTGGTTAGACCAGATCTGAGCCTGGGAGCTCTCTGGCTAACTAGGGAACCCACTGCT
TAAGCCTCAATAAAGCTTGCCTTGAGTGCTTCAAGTAGTGTGTGCCCGTCTGTTGTGTGACTCTGGTAAC
TAGAGATCCCTCAGACCCTTTTAGTCAGTGTGGAAAATCTCTAGCAGTGGCGCCCGAACAGGGACTTGAA
AGCGAAAGGGAAACCAGAGGAGCTCTCTCGACGCAGGACTCGGCTTGCTGAAGCGCGCACGGCAAGAGGC
GAGGGGCGGCGACTGGTGAGTACGCCAAAAATTTTGACTAGCGGAGGCTAGAAGGAGAGAGATGGGTGCG
AGAGCGTCAGTATTAAGCGGGGGAGAATTAGATCGCGATGGGAAAAAATTCGGTTAAGGCCAGGGGGAAA
GAAAAAATATAAATTAAAACATATAGTATGGGCAAGCAGGGAGCTAGAACGATTCGCAGTTAATCCTGGC
CTGTTAGAAACATCAGAAGGCTGTAGACAAATACTGGGACAGCTACAACCATCCCTTCAGACAGGATCAG
AAGAACTTAGATCATTATATAATACAGTAGCAACCCTCTATTGTGTGCATCAAAGGATAGAGATAAAAGA
CACCAAGGAAGCTTTAGACAAGATAGAGGAAGAGCAAAACAAAAGTAAGACCACCGCACAGCAAGCGGCC
GCTGATCTTCAGACCTGGAGGAGGAGATATGAGGGACAATTGGAGAAGTGAATTATATAAATATAAAGTA
GTAAAAATTGAACCATTAGGAGTAGCACCCACCAAGGCAAAGAGAAGAGTGGTGCAGAGAGAAAAAAGAG
CAGTGGGAATAGGAGCTTTGTTCCTTGGGTTCTTGGGAGCAGCAGGAAGCACTATGGGCGCAGCGTCAAT
GACGCTGACGGTACAGGCCAGACAATTATTGTCTGGTATAGTGCAGCAGCAGAACAATTTGCTGAGGGCT
ATTGAGGCGCAACAGCATCTGTTGCAACTCACAGTCTGGGGCATCAAGCAGCTCCAGGCAAGAATCCTGG
CTGTGGAAAGATACCTAAAGGATCAACAGCTCCTGGGGATTTGGGGTTGCTCTGGAAAACTCATTTGCAC
CACTGCTGTGCCTTGGAATGCTAGTTGGAGTAATAAATCTCTGGAACAGATTTGGAATCACACGACCTGG
ATGGAGTGGGACAGAGAAATTAACAATTACACAAGCTTAATACACTCCTTAATTGAAGAATCGCAAAACC
AGCAAGAAAAGAATGAACAAGAATTATTGGAATTAGATAAATGGGCAAGTTTGTGGAATTGGTTTAACAT
AACAAATTGGCTGTGGTATATAAAATTATTCATAATGATAGTAGGAGGCTTGGTAGGTTTAAGAATAGTT
TTTGCTGTACTTTCTATAGTGAATAGAGTTAGGCAGGGATATTCACCATTATCGTTTCAGACCCACCTCC
CAACCCCGAGGGGACCCGACAGGCCCGAAGGAATAGAAGAAGAAGGTGGAGAGAGAGACAGAGACAGATC
CATTCGATTAGTGAACGGATCTCGACGGTATCGGTTAACTTTTAAAAGAAAAGGGGGGATTGGGGGGTAC
AGTGCAGGGGAAAGAATAGTAGACATAATAGCAACAGACATACAAACTAAAGAATTACAAAAACAAATTA
CAAAATTCAAAATTTTATCGATAAGCTTGGGAGTTCAGGGACAGCAGAGATCCAGTTTATCGGATGTTTA
TAAATTGCGATGAGGCCCTTTCGTCTTCAGCAGAGATCCAGTTTATCGATATTAAGGCTTATGCGATGAG
GCCCTTTCGTCTTCACTCGAGTTTACTCCCTATCAGTGATAGAGAACGTATGAAGAGTTTACTCCCTATC
AGTGATAGAGAACGTATGCAGACTTTACTCCCTATCAGTGATAGAGAACGTATAAGGAGTTTACTCCCTA
TCAGTGATAGAGAACGTATGACCAGTTTACTCCCTATCAGTGATAGAGAACGTATCTACAGTTTACTCCC
TATCAGTGATAGAGAACGTATATCCAGTTTACTCCCTATCAGTGATAGAGAACGTATGTCGAGGTAGGCG
TGTACGGTGGGCGCCTATAAAAGCAGAGCTCGTTTAGTGAACCGTCAGATCGCCTGGAGCAATTCCACAA
CACTTTTGTCTTATACTTGGGTTTGTCTGGTCAACCACCGCGGTCTCAGTGGTGTACGGTACAAACCGCC
ACCATGGTGTCTAAGGGCGAAGAGCTGATTAAGGAGAACATGCACATGAAGCTGTACATGGAGGGCACCG
TGGACAACCATCACTTCAAGTGCACATCCGAGGGCGAAGGCAAGCCCTACGAGGGCACCCAGACCATGAG
AATCAAGGTGGTCGAGGGCGGCCCTCTCCCCTTCGCCTTCGACATCCTGGCTACTAGCTTCCTCTACGGC
AGCAAGACCTTCATCAACCACACCCAGGGCATCCCCGACTTCTTCAAGCAGTCCTTCCCTGAGGGCTTCA
CATGGGAGAGAGTCACCACATACGAAGACGGGGGCGTGCTGACCGCTACCCAGGACACCAGCCTCCAGGA
CGGCTGCCTCATCTACAACGTCAAGATCAGAGGGGTGAACTTCACATCCAACGGCCCTGTGATGCAGAAG
AAAACACTCGGCTGGGAGGCCTTCACCGAGACGCTGTACCCCGCTGACGGCGGCCTGGAAGGCAGAAACG
ACATGGCCCTGAAGCTCGTGGGCGGGAGCCATCTGATCGCAAACGCCAAGACCACATATAGATCCAAGAA
ACCCGCTAAGAACCTCAAGATGCCTGGCGTCTACTATGTGGACTACAGACTGGAAAGAATCAAGGAGGCC
AACAACGAGACCTACGTCGAGCAGCACGAGGTGGCAGTGGCCAGATACTGCGACCTCCCTAGCAAACTGG
GGCACAAGCTTAATGGGAGCGGAGCTACTAACTTCAGCCTGCTGAAGCAGGCTGGAGACGTGGAGGAGAA
CCCTGGACCTTCCGCCACCCTCGAGGGAGTGCAGGTGGAGACTATCTCCCCAGGAGACGGGCGCACCTTC
CCCAAGCGCGGCCAGACCTGCGTGGTGCACTACACCGGGATGCTTGAAGATGGAAAGAAAGTTGATTCCT
CCCGGGACAGAAACAAGCCCTTTAAGTTTATGCTAGGCAAGCAGGAGGTGATCCGAGGCTGGGAAGAAGG
GGTTGCCCAGATGAGTGTGGGTCAGAGAGCCAAACTGACTATATCTCCAGATTATGCCTATGGTGCCACT
GGGCACCCAGGCATCATCCCACCACATGCCACTCTCGTCTTCGATGTGGAGCTTCTAAAACTGGAATCTG
GCGGTGGATCCGGAGTCGACGGATTTGGTGATGTCGGTGCTCTTGAGAGTTTGAGGGGAAATGCAGATTT
GGCTTACATCCTGAGCATGGAGCCCTGTGGCCACTGCCTCATTATCAACAATGTGAACTTCTGCCGTGAG
TCCGGGCTCCGCACCCGCACTGGCTCCAACATCGACTGTGAGAAGTTGCGGCGTCGCTTCTCCTCGCTGC
ATTTCATGGTGGAGGTGAAGGGCGACCTGACTGCCAAGAAAATGGTGCTGGCTTTGCTGGAGCTGGCGCG
GCAGGACCACGGTGCTCTGGACTGCTGCGTGGTGGTCATTCTCTCTCACGGCTGTCAGGCCAGCCACCTG
CAGTTCCCAGGGGCTGTCTACGGCACAGATGGATGCCCTGTGTCGGTCGAGAAGATTGTGAACATCTTCA
ATGGGACCAGCTGCCCCAGCCTGGGAGGGAAGCCCAAGCTCTTTTTCATCCAGGCCTGTGGTGGGGAGCA
GAAAGACCATGGGTTTGAGGTGGCCTCCACTTCCCCTGAAGACGAGTCCCCTGGCAGTAACCCCGAGCCA
GATGCCACCCCGTTCCAGGAAGGTTTGAGGACCTTCGACCAGCTGGACGCCATATCTAGTTTGCCCACAC
CCAGTGACATCTTTGTGTCCTACTCTACTTTCCCAGGTTTTGTTTCCTGGAGGGACCCCAAGAGTGGCTC
CTGGTACGTTGAGACCCTGGACGACATCTTTGAGCAGTGGGCTCACTCTGAAGACCTGCAGTCCCTCCTG
CTTAGGGTCGCTAATGCTGTTTCGGTGAAAGGGATTTATAAACAGATGCCTGGTTGCTTTAATTTCCTCC
GGAAAAAACTTTTCTTTAAAACATCAGTCGACTATCCGTACGACGTACCAGACTACGCACTCGACTCTGG
CAGCGGAGAGGGCAGAGGAAGTCTTCTAACATGCGGTGACGTGGAGGAGAATCCCGGCCCTGCCAAGCCT
TTGTCTCAAGAAGAATCCACCCTCATTGAAAGAGCAACGGCTACAATCAACAGCATCCCCATCTCTGAAG
ACTACAGCGTCGCCAGCGCAGCTCTCTCTAGCGACGGCCGCATCTTCACTGGTGTCAATGTATATCATTT
TACTGGGGGACCTTGTGCAGAACTCGTGGTGCTGGGCACTGCTGCTGCTGCGGCAGCTGGCAACCTGACT
TGTATCGTCGCGATCGGAAATGAGAACAGGGGCATCTTGAGCCCCTGCGGACGGTGCCGACAGGTGCTTC
TCGATCTGCATCCTGGGATCAAAGCCATAGTGAAGGACAGTGATGGACAGCCGACGGCAGTTGGGATTCG
TGAATTGCTGCCCTCTGGTTATGTGTGGGAGGGCTAGTAAACGCGTGAATTCACTCCTCAGGTGCAGGCT
GCCTATCAGAAGGTGGTGGCTGGTGTGGCCAATGCCCTGGCTCACAAATACCACTGAGATCTTTTTCCCT
CTGCCAAAAATTATGGGGACATCATGAAGCCCCTTGAGCATCTGACTTCTGGCTAATAAAGGAAATTTAT
TTTCATTGCAATAGTGTGTTGGAATTTTTTGTGTCTCTCACTCGGAAGGACATATGGGAGGGCAAATCAT
TTAAAACATCAGAATGAGTATTTGGTTTAGAGTTTGGCAACATATGCCCATATGCTGGCTGCCATGAACA
AAGGTTGGCTATAAAGAGGTCATCAGTATATGAAACAGCCCCCTGCTGTCCATTCCTTATTCCATAGAAA
AGCCTTGACTTGAGGTTAGATTTTTTTTATATTTTGTTTTGTGTTATTTTTTTCTTTAACATCCCTAAAA
TTTTCCTTACATGTTTTACTAGCCAGATTTTTCCTCCTCTCCTGACTACTCCCAGTCATAGCTGTCCCTC
TTCTCTTATGGAGATCTAAACCGCGTTACATAACTTACGGTAAATGGCCCGCCTGGCTGACCGCCCAACG
ACCCCCGCCCATTGACGTCAATAATGACGTATGTTCCCATAGTAACGCCAATAGGGACTTTCCATTGACG
TCAATGGGTGGAGTATTTACGGTAAACTGCCCACTTGGCAGTACATCAAGTGTATCATATGCCAAGTACG
CCCCCTATTGACGTCAATGACGGTAAATGGCCCGCCTGGCATTATGCCCAGTACATGACCTTATGGGACT
TTCCTACTTGGCAGTACATCTACGTATTAGTCATCGCTATTACCATGGTGATGCGGTTTTGGCAGTACAT
CAATGGGCGTGGATAGCGGTTTGACTCACGGGGATTTCCAAGTCTCCACCCCATTGACGTCAATGGGAGT
TTGTTTTGGCACCAAAATCAACGGGACTTTCCAAAATGTCGTAACAACTCCGCCCCATTGACGCAAATGG
GCGGTAGGCGTGTACGGTGGGAGGTCTATATAAGCAGAGCTCGTTTAGTGAACCGTCAGATCGCCTGGAG
ACGCCATCCACGCTGTTTTGACCTCCATAGAAGACACCGACTCTAGTCCAGTGTGGTGGAATTCTGCAGA
TATCAACAAGTTTGTACAAAAAAGTTGGCACCATGTCTAGACTGGACAAGAGCAAAGTCATAAACGGAGC
TCTGGAATTACTCAATGGTGTCGGTATCGAAGGCCTGACGACAAGGAAACTCGCTCAAAAGCTGGGAGTT
GAGCAGCCTACCCTGTACTGGCACGTGAAGAACAAGCGGGCCCTGCTCGATGCCCTGCCAATCGAGATGC
TGGACAGGCATCATACCCACTTCTGCCCCCTGGAAGGCGAGTCATGGCAAGACTTTCTGCGGAACAACGC
CAAGTCATACCGCTGTGCTCTCCTCTCACATCGCGACGGGGCTAAAGTGCATCTCGGCACCCGCCCAACA
GAGAAACAGTACGAAACCCTGGAAAATCAGCTCGCGTTCCTGTGTCAGCAAGGCTTCTCCCTGGAGAACG
CACTGTACGCTCTGTCCGCCGTGGGCCACTTTACACTGGGCTGCGTATTGGAGGAACAGGAGCATCAAGT
AGCAAAAGAGGAAAGAGAGACACCTACCACCGATTCTATGCCCCCACTTCTGAGACAAGCAATTGAGCTG
TTCGACCGGCAGGGAGCCGAACCTGCCTTCCTTTTCGGCCTGGAACTAATCATATGTGGCCTGGAGAAAC
AGCTAAAGTGCGAAAGCGGCGGGCCGACCGACGCCCTTGACGATTTTGACTTAGACATGCTCCCAGCCGA
TGCCCTTGACGATTTTGACCTTGACATGCTCCCCGGGTAAGCACAATTCGAGCTCGGTACCTTTAAGACC
AATGACTTACAAGGCAGCTGTAGATCTTAGCCACTTTTTAAAAGAAAAGGGGGGACTGGAAGGGCTAGCT
CACTCCCAACGAAGACAAGATCTGCTTTTTGCTTGTACTGGGTCTCTCTGGTTAGACCAGATCTGAGCCT
GGGAGCTCTCTGGCTAACTAGGGAACCCACTGCTTAAGCCTCAATAAAGCTTGCCTTGAGTGCTTCAAGT
AGTGTGTGCCCGTCTGTTGTGTGACTCTGGTAACTAGAGATCCCTCAGACCCTTTTAGTCAGTGTGGAAA
ATCTCTAGCAGTAGTAGTTCATGTCATCTTATTATTCAGTATTTATAACTTGCAAAGAAATGAATATCAG
AGAGTGAGAGGAACTTGTTTATTGCAGCTTATAATGGTTACAAATAAAGCAATAGCATCACAAATTTCAC
AAATAAAGCATTTTTTTCACTGCATTCTAGTTGTGGTTTGTCCAAACTCATCAATGTATCTTATCATGTC
TGGCTCTAGCTATCCCGCCCCTAACTCCGCCCATCCCGCCCCTAACTCCGCCCAGTTCCGCCCATTCTCC
GCCCCATGGCTGACTAATTTTTTTTATTTATGCAGAGGCCGAGGCCGCCTCGGCCTCTGAGCTATTCCAG
AAGTAGTGAGGAGGCTTTTTTGGAGGCCTAGGGACGTACCCAATTCGCCCTATAGTGAGTCGTATTACGC
GCGCTCACTGGCCGTCGTTTTACAACGTCGTGACTGGGAAAACCCTGGCGTTACCCAACTTAATCGCCTT
GCAGCACATCCCCCTTTCGCCAGCTGGCGTAATAGCGAAGAGGCCCGCACCGATCGCCCTTCCCAACAGT
TGCGCAGCCTGAATGGCGAATGGG
[124 nt withheld, positions 9825-9948]
C
[91 nt withheld, positions 9950-10040]
A
[49 nt withheld, positions 10042-10090]
CCTTTGACGTTGGAGTCCACGTTCTTT
[37 nt withheld, positions 10118-10154]
ACCCTATCTCGGTCTATTCTTTTGATTTATAAGGGATTTTGCCGATTTCGGCCTATTGGTTAAAAAATGA
GCTGATTTAACAAAAATTTAACGCGAATTTTAACAAAATATTAACGCTTACAATTTAGGTGGCACTTTTC
GGGGAAATGTGCGCGGAACCCCTATTTGTTTATTTTTCTAAATACATTCAAATATGTATCCGCTCATGAG
ACAATAACCCTGATAAATGCTTCAATAATATTGAAAAAGGAAGAGT
